LOCUS       pDESTtol2pACrymCherry 7480 bp DNA SYN
DEFINITION  pDESTtol2pACrymCherry
ACCESSION
KEYWORDS
SOURCE
  ORGANISM  other sequences; artificial sequences; vectors.
FEATURES             Location/Qualifiers
     source          1..7620
                     /dnas_title="pDestTol2sheP1gfpCrymC"
                     /organism="pDESTtol2pACrymCherry"
                     /mol_type="other DNA"
     misc_feature    complement(1068..1087)
                     /label=EBV_rev_primer
     CDS             complement(1301..2011)
                     /label=ORF
     frame           1
                     /translation="MVSKGEDDNMAIIKEFMRFKVHMEGSVNGHEFEIEGEGEGRPYEG
                     TQTAKLKVTKGGPLPFAWDILSPQFMYGSKAYVKHPADIPDYLKLSFPEGFKWERVMNF
                     EDGGVVTVTQDSSLQDGEFIYKVKLRGTNFPSDGPVMQKKTMGWEASSERMYPEDGALK
                     GEIKQRLKLKDGGHYDAEVKTTYKAKKPVQLPGAYNVNIKLDITSHNEDYTIVEQYERA
                     EGHHSTGGMDELYK*"
     gene            complement(1304..2008)
                     /dnas_title="mCherry (variant)"
                     /label=mCherry (variant)
                     /gene="mCherry (variant)"
                     /translation="MVSKGEDDNMAIIKEFMRFKVHMEGSVNGHEFEIEGEGEGRPYEG
                     TQTAKLKVTKGGPLPFAWDILSPQFMYGSKAYVKHPADIPDYLKLSFPEGFKWERVMNF
                     EDGGVVTVTQDSSLQDGEFIYKVKLRGTNFPSDGPVMQKKTMGWEASSERMYPEDGALK
                     GEIKQRLKLKDGGHYDAEVKTTYKAKKPVQLPGAYNVNIKLDITSHNEDYTIVEQYERA
                     EGHHSTGGMDELYK*"
     misc_feature    complement(1381..1404)
                     /label=dsRed1_C_primer
                     /translation="MVSKGEDDNMAIIKEFMRFKVHMEGSVNGHEFEIEGEGEGRPYEG
                     TQTAKLKVTKGGPLPFAWDILSPQFMYGSKAYVKHPADIPDYLKLSFPEGFKWERVMNF
                     EDGGVVTVTQDSSLQDGEFIYKVKLRGTNFPSDGPVMQKKTMGWEASSERMYPEDGALK
                     GEIKQRLKLKDGGHYDAEVKTTYKAKKPVQLPGAYNVNIKLDITSHNEDYTIVEQYERA
                     EGHHSTGGMDELYK*"
     misc_feature    complement(1778..1831)
                     /label=Q66M (mCherry)
                     /translation="MVSKGEDDNMAIIKEFMRFKVHMEGSVNGHEFEIEGEGEGRPYEG
                     TQTAKLKVTKGGPLPFAWDILSPQFMYGSKAYVKHPADIPDYLKLSFPEGFKWERVMNF
                     EDGGVVTVTQDSSLQDGEFIYKVKLRGTNFPSDGPVMQKKTMGWEASSERMYPEDGALK
                     GEIKQRLKLKDGGHYDAEVKTTYKAKKPVQLPGAYNVNIKLDITSHNEDYTIVEQYERA
                     EGHHSTGGMDELYK*"
     promoter        2661..2679
                     /label=M13_reverse_primer
                     /translation="MVSKGEDDNMAIIKEFMRFKVHMEGSVNGHEFEIEGEGEGRPYEG
                     TQTAKLKVTKGGPLPFAWDILSPQFMYGSKAYVKHPADIPDYLKLSFPEGFKWERVMNF
                     EDGGVVTVTQDSSLQDGEFIYKVKLRGTNFPSDGPVMQKKTMGWEASSERMYPEDGALK
                     GEIKQRLKLKDGGHYDAEVKTTYKAKKPVQLPGAYNVNIKLDITSHNEDYTIVEQYERA
                     EGHHSTGGMDELYK*"
     terminator      complement(4587..4706)
                     /label=SV40_PA_terminator
                     /translation="MEKKITGYTTVDISQWHRKEHFEAFQSVAQCTYNQTVQLDITAFL
                     KTVKKNKHKFYPAFIHILARLMNAHPEFRMAMKDGELVIWDSVHPCYTVFHEQTETFSS
                     LWSEYHDDFRQFLHIYSQDVACYGENLAYFPKGFIENMFFVSANPWVSFTSFDLNVANM
                     DNFFAPVFTMGKYYTQGDKVLMPLAIQVHHAVCDGFHVGRMLNELQQYCDEWQGGA*"
     misc_feature    complement(4601..4620)
                     /label=EBV_rev_primer
                     /translation="MEKKITGYTTVDISQWHRKEHFEAFQSVAQCTYNQTVQLDITAFL
                     KTVKKNKHKFYPAFIHILARLMNAHPEFRMAMKDGELVIWDSVHPCYTVFHEQTETFSS
                     LWSEYHDDFRQFLHIYSQDVACYGENLAYFPKGFIENMFFVSANPWVSFTSFDLNVANM
                     DNFFAPVFTMGKYYTQGDKVLMPLAIQVHHAVCDGFHVGRMLNELQQYCDEWQGGA*"
     misc_feature    complement(5383..5399)
                     /label=pBluescriptSK_primer
                     /translation="MEKKITGYTTVDISQWHRKEHFEAFQSVAQCTYNQTVQLDITAFL
                     KTVKKNKHKFYPAFIHILARLMNAHPEFRMAMKDGELVIWDSVHPCYTVFHEQTETFSS
                     LWSEYHDDFRQFLHIYSQDVACYGENLAYFPKGFIENMFFVSANPWVSFTSFDLNVANM
                     DNFFAPVFTMGKYYTQGDKVLMPLAIQVHHAVCDGFHVGRMLNELQQYCDEWQGGA*"
     promoter        complement(5435..5454)
                     /label=T3_promoter
                     /translation="MEKKITGYTTVDISQWHRKEHFEAFQSVAQCTYNQTVQLDITAFL
                     KTVKKNKHKFYPAFIHILARLMNAHPEFRMAMKDGELVIWDSVHPCYTVFHEQTETFSS
                     LWSEYHDDFRQFLHIYSQDVACYGENLAYFPKGFIENMFFVSANPWVSFTSFDLNVANM
                     DNFFAPVFTMGKYYTQGDKVLMPLAIQVHHAVCDGFHVGRMLNELQQYCDEWQGGA*"
     promoter        complement(5471..5489)
                     /label=M13_reverse_primer
                     /translation="MEKKITGYTTVDISQWHRKEHFEAFQSVAQCTYNQTVQLDITAFL
                     KTVKKNKHKFYPAFIHILARLMNAHPEFRMAMKDGELVIWDSVHPCYTVFHEQTETFSS
                     LWSEYHDDFRQFLHIYSQDVACYGENLAYFPKGFIENMFFVSANPWVSFTSFDLNVANM
                     DNFFAPVFTMGKYYTQGDKVLMPLAIQVHHAVCDGFHVGRMLNELQQYCDEWQGGA*"
     misc_feature    complement(5488..5510)
                     /label=M13_pUC_rev_primer
                     /translation="MEKKITGYTTVDISQWHRKEHFEAFQSVAQCTYNQTVQLDITAFL
                     KTVKKNKHKFYPAFIHILARLMNAHPEFRMAMKDGELVIWDSVHPCYTVFHEQTETFSS
                     LWSEYHDDFRQFLHIYSQDVACYGENLAYFPKGFIENMFFVSANPWVSFTSFDLNVANM
                     DNFFAPVFTMGKYYTQGDKVLMPLAIQVHHAVCDGFHVGRMLNELQQYCDEWQGGA*"
     promoter        complement(5524..5553)
                     /label=lac_promoter
                     /translation="MEKKITGYTTVDISQWHRKEHFEAFQSVAQCTYNQTVQLDITAFL
                     KTVKKNKHKFYPAFIHILARLMNAHPEFRMAMKDGELVIWDSVHPCYTVFHEQTETFSS
                     LWSEYHDDFRQFLHIYSQDVACYGENLAYFPKGFIENMFFVSANPWVSFTSFDLNVANM
                     DNFFAPVFTMGKYYTQGDKVLMPLAIQVHHAVCDGFHVGRMLNELQQYCDEWQGGA*"
     gene            complement(6636..7496)
                     /dnas_title="Ampicillin"
                     /label=Ampicillin
                     /gene="Ampicillin"
                     /translation="MEKKITGYTTVDISQWHRKEHFEAFQSVAQCTYNQTVQLDITAFL
                     KTVKKNKHKFYPAFIHILARLMNAHPEFRMAMKDGELVIWDSVHPCYTVFHEQTETFSS
                     LWSEYHDDFRQFLHIYSQDVACYGENLAYFPKGFIENMFFVSANPWVSFTSFDLNVANM
                     DNFFAPVFTMGKYYTQGDKVLMPLAIQVHHAVCDGFHVGRMLNELQQYCDEWQGGA*"
     CDS             complement(6636..7496)
                     /label=ORF
     frame           2
                     /translation="MSIQHFRVALIPFFAAFCLPVFAHPETLVKVKDAEDQLGARVGYI
                     ELDLNSGKILESFRPEERFPMMSTFKVLLCGAVLSRIDAGQEQLGRRIHYSQNDLVEYS
                     PVTEKHLTDGMTVRELCSAAITMSDNTAANLLLTTIGGPKELTAFLHNMGDHVTRLDRW
                     EPELNEAIPNDERDTTMPVAMATTLRKLLTGELLTLASRQQLIDWMEADKVAGPLLRSA
                     LPAGWFIADKSGAGERGSRGIIAALGPDGKPSRIVVIYTTGSQATMDERNRQIAEIGAS
                     LIKHW*"
     promoter        complement(7538..7566)
                     /label=AmpR_promoter
                     /translation="MSIQHFRVALIPFFAAFCLPVFAHPETLVKVKDAEDQLGARVGYI
                     ELDLNSGKILESFRPEERFPMMSTFKVLLCGAVLSRIDAGQEQLGRRIHYSQNDLVEYS
                     PVTEKHLTDGMTVRELCSAAITMSDNTAANLLLTTIGGPKELTAFLHNMGDHVTRLDRW
                     EPELNEAIPNDERDTTMPVAMATTLRKLLTGELLTLASRQQLIDWMEADKVAGPLLRSA
                     LPAGWFIADKSGAGERGSRGIIAALGPDGKPSRIVVIYTTGSQATMDERNRQIAEIGAS
                     LIKHW*"
     misc_feature    2883..2907
                     /note="attB1"
     misc_feature    4467..4490
                     /note="attB2"
     misc_feature    4491..4498
                     /note="AscI "
     misc_feature    4499..4504
                     /note="SnaBI"
     misc_feature    4505..4510
                     /note="SpeI"
     misc_feature    4511..4516
                     /note="XhoI"
     promoter        complement(4545..4561)
                     /label=M13_forward20_primer
                     /translation="MEKKITGYTTVDISQWHRKEHFEAFQSVAQCTYNQTVQLDITAFL
                     KTVKKNKHKFYPAFIHILARLMNAHPEFRMAMKDGELVIWDSVHPCYTVFHEQTETFSS
                     LWSEYHDDFRQFLHIYSQDVACYGENLAYFPKGFIENMFFVSANPWVSFTSFDLNVANM
                     DNFFAPVFTMGKYYTQGDKVLMPLAIQVHHAVCDGFHVGRMLNELQQYCDEWQGGA*"
     misc_feature    4517..4536
                     /note="attB3"
     misc_feature    2695..2715
                     /note="attB4"
     misc_feature    2913..3655
                     /note="SheP1"
     misc_feature    3664..4458
                     /note="egfp CDS"
ORIGIN
        1 CCACCTAAAT TGTAAGCGTT AATATTTTGT TAAAATTCGC GTTAAATTTT TGTTAAATCA
       61 GCTCATTTTT TAACCAATAG GCCGAAATCG GCAAAATCCC TTATAAATCA AAAGAATAGA
      121 CCGAGATAGG GTTGAGTGTT GTTCCAGTTT GGAACAAGAG TCCACTATTA AAGAACGTGG
      181 ACTCCAACGT CAAAGGGCGA AAAACCGTCT ATCAGGGCGA TGGCCCACGC TGGCTAAGAA
      241 CTCATCAGCC TCCCCGGTCC ATCTACCCAC GTACCAATGC ACCAATTGGC CACAATGACG
      301 GCTACTACAT GGTGCCATTC CTTCCTCTTT ATAGGAATGG AGACTACCTC CTGTCCAACA
      361 AGGCTCTTGG ATACGAGTAC GCCTACCTGT TGGACCCAGG TCATTGCACA ACACCAGAAA
      421 TGCCCTCTGA TCTGCAAAAG ACGTGAATAT CTGTTCAGAC ACCCATATCC ACTCTGTTCC
      481 ACACAGGTCA GAGGTTTGTC CAGGAGTTCT TGACAGAGGT GTAAAAAGTA CTCAAAAATT
      541 TTACTCAAGT GAAAGTACAA GTACTTAGGG AAAATTTTAC TCAATTAAAA GTAAAAGTAT
      601 CTGGCTAGAA TCTTACTTGA GTAAAAGTAA AAAAGTACTC CATTAAAATT GTACTTGAGT
      661 ATTAAGGAAG TAAAAGTAAA AGCAAGAAAG AAAACTAGAG ATTCTTGTTT AAGCTTTTAA
      721 TCTCAAAAAA CATTAAATGA AATGCATACA AGGTTTTATC CTGCTTTAGA ACTGTTTGTA
      781 TTTAATTATC AAACTATAAG ACAGACAATC TAATGCCAGT ACACGCTACT CAAAGTTGTA
      841 AAACCTCAGA TTTAACTTCA GTAGAAGCTG ATTCTCAAAA TTGTTAGTGT CAAGCCTAGC
      901 TCTTTTGGGG CTGAAAAGCA ATCCTGCAGT GCTGAAAAGC CTCTCACAGG CAGCCGATGC
      961 GGGAAGAGGT GTATTAGTCT TGATAGAGAG GCTGCAAATA GCAGGAAACG TGAGCAGAGA
     1021 CTCCCTGGTG TCTGAAACAC AGGCCCATTT ACGCCTTAAG ATACATTGAT GAGTTTGGAC
     1081 AAACCACAAC TAGAATGCAG TGAAAAAAAT GCTTTATTTG TGAAATTTGT GATGCTATTG
     1141 CTTTATTTGT AACCATTATA AGCTGCAATA AACAAGTTAA CAACAACAAT TGCATTCATT
     1201 TTATGTTTCA GGTTCAGGGG GAGGTGTGGG AGGTTTTTTA AAGCAAGTAA AACCTCTACA
     1261 AATGTGGTAT GGCTGATTAT GATCTAGAGT CGCGGCCGCT TTACTTGTAC AGCTCGTCCA
     1321 TGCCGCCGGT GGAGTGGTGG CCCTCGGCGC GCTCGTACTG TTCCACGATG GTGTAGTCCT
     1381 CGTTGTGGGA GGTGATGTCC AGCTTGATGT TGACGTTGTA GGCGCCGGGC AGCTGCACGG
     1441 GCTTCTTGGC CTTGTAGGTG GTCTTGACCT CGGCGTCGTA GTGGCCGCCG TCCTTCAGCT
     1501 TCAGCCTCTG CTTGATCTCG CCCTTCAGGG CGCCGTCCTC GGGGTACATC CGCTCGGAGG
     1561 AGGCCTCCCA GCCCATGGTC TTCTTCTGCA TTACGGGGCC GTCGGAGGGG AAGTTGGTGC
     1621 CGCGCAGCTT CACCTTGTAG ATGAACTCGC CGTCCTGCAG GGAGGAGTCC TGGGTCACGG
     1681 TCACCACGCC GCCGTCCTCG AAGTTCATCA CGCGCTCCCA CTTGAAGCCC TCGGGGAAGG
     1741 ACAGCTTCAA GTAGTCGGGG ATGTCGGCGG GGTGCTTCAC GTAGGCCTTG GAGCCGTACA
     1801 TGAACTGAGG GGACAGGATG TCCCAGGCGA AGGGCAGGGG GCCGCCCTTG GTCACCTTCA
     1861 GCTTGGCGGT CTGGGTGCCC TCGTAGGGGC GGCCCTCGCC CTCGCCCTCG ATCTCGAACT
     1921 CGTGGCCGTT CACGGAGCCC TCCATGTGCA CCTTGAAGCG CATGAACTCC TTGATGATGG
     1981 CCATGTTGTC ATCCTCGCCC TTGCTCACCA TGGTGGCGAC CGGTAATGTC AGACCTGGTA
     2041 ACTCCTTACT GTAACTTATT GCACCTGATG AACAAAAGAT GTGAACTGAA CGCAAGTAGG
     2101 AGGCTAATAG AGGCTAGTAC AGTACAAAGA TCCCCAAATG ATGTGTGCCG GCCTTAGTGG
     2161 AGGCAGACCC CTGGTTATAT ACCTGTGCTG CAGAAAGAGG GGCTTACAAA TGGATCTCTC
     2221 TGGAATGGCA TTATCTCATG GTGGGAACAG TGTTGTCAGC AGAATCAGCG GGGTGGACTC
     2281 TGACCTGAGA ATGACAGTCT AGCACTGAAT GGCTCAGACA ATACTCTTGT GGCCAACTAT
     2341 CACCGGAAAA TAAGTGCCTG CCAAAACAAA CCAGACCAGA TGAAGCTACA TGGCTGTAGA
     2401 ACGTCAGTAT TTAATGTGTT GTGGCCACTT GGTTCACCAG ATTTAAGAGC TAATTTTTTT
     2461 AAATATCACA GATAATCAAT CGCTTTTTTT TTTCTTGACT GAAAAGCTTA GACTGGAAAA
     2521 TTCTTTGAAA AAGTTTGCAC TACAGAAAAT AAATACATAA CATCCTGCAC TGAATGCACA
     2581 CTATTAATAG AAAAGAGAGC ATTATTGTAG GAAATGTATT GTATATGTAC ATTCTGTGCA
     2641 TTTCACAATT TTCTCGAGCA GGAAACAGCT ATGACCATGA TTACGCCAAG CTATCAACTT
     2701 TGTATAGAAA AGTTGGTAAT ACGACTCACT ATAGGGCGAA TTGGGTACCG GGCCCCCCCT
     2761 CGAGGTCGAC GGTATCGATA AGCTTGATAT CGAATTCCTG CAGCCCGGGG GATCCACTAG
     2821 TTCTAGAGCG GCCGCCACCG CGGTGGAGCT CCAGCTTTTG TTCCCTTTAG TGAGGGTTAA
     2881 TTacaagttt gtacaaaaaa gcaggctCGC TAACCACTTG AAAATTCTAA TCTTTTTTCC
     2941 ATATTTTAAT TAAAAAGCTG TCATATGTTT TTATTATATC ACTGAAAATC AGGGTTGTTT
     3001 CTAAACACCT ATTCTTAACT GTTCTGAAGT TTAAACTGCA TGGTCTAAAA ATGAACAGAA
     3061 ACATCGCCCT TTTTTTCTGT CTTATATGGT TGTACGTGTG TACCTGCGTG CGCGTGTGTT
     3121 CTTTAATATG TAATTTTTTG TTTATGTGTG TTTATTTTTC AAAGTCTTGC ACAAACTTCT
     3181 TAGCACTCTT TTCCCCTGAA ACTACTAGCT GATGTTTTTT AATCACATAA GAATTTATTT
     3241 AGCCCACATA TAATTGTTTT GCTCTTTATT GTTAGCACTT AAAGTGCTTT ATAAATTAAA
     3301 TAAAATTGAA TCATTTTTTG CGCTGATTTA ACTTAATCAT AATCAATTAA ACTAAAGGGT
     3361 TCAAATGCGC CTCAACAGGT GTCCAGCGAA TAAGAAAGTT GCCATTGAGG GGAACAGAAG
     3421 CTGCAGAGGT GCAGAAACCA CCCCCACCCG CAGCTGTAGC TGCAGCACAA AAGCACGTAC
     3481 ATCCACATCC CCTTCACTTC ATCTAGACTG TCGCCAGGAG TGGATATACC GGGAATGGGA
     3541 TCTTCAGCGA GAGAAAAGAA AAACTTCAAA TTCTTCCGCG TTTATGCCCT TCAGAGGCTC
     3601 CTCTTTATCT TGCGGGAATA ATTGGGAGCA AACTAAAACA AGACAATACA TTCCATCGCC
     3661 ACCATGGTGA GCAAGGGCGA GGAGCTGTTC ACCGGGGTGG TGCCCATCCT GGTCGAGCTG
     3721 GACGGCGACG TAAACGGCCA CAAGTTCAGC GTGTCCGGCG AGGGCGAGGG CGATGCCACC
     3781 TACGGCAAGC TGACCCTGAA GTTCATCTGC ACCACCGGCA AGCTGCCCGT GCCCTGGCCC
     3841 ACCCTCGTGA CCACCCTGAC CTACGGCGTG CAGTGCTTCA GCCGCTACCC CGACCACATG
     3901 AAGCAGCACG ACTTCTTCAA GTCCGCCATG CCCGAAGGCT ACGTCCAGGA GCGCACCATC
     3961 TTCTTCAAGG ACGACGGCAA CTACAAGACC CGCGCCGAGG TGAAGTTCGA GGGCGACACC
     4021 CTGGTGAACC GCATCGAGCT GAAGGGCATC GACTTCAAGG AGGACGGCAA CATCCTGGGG
     4081 CACAAGCTGG AGTACAACTA CAACAGCCAC AACGTCTATA TCATGGCCGA CAAGCAGAAG
     4141 AACGGCATCA AGGTGAACTT CAAGATCCGC CACAACATCG AGGACGGCAG CGTGCAGCTC
     4201 GCCGACCACT ACCAGCAGAA CACCCCCATC GGCGACGGCC CCGTGCTGCT GCCCGACAAC
     4261 CACTACCTGA GCACCCAGTC CGCCCTGAGC AAAGACCCCA ACGAGAAGCG CGATCACATG
     4321 GTCCTGCTGG AGTTCGTGAC CGCCGCCGGG ATCACTCTCG GCATGGACGA GCTGTACAAG
     4381 TCCGGACTCA GATCTCGAGC TCAAGCTTCG AATTCTGCAG TCGACGGTAC CGCGGGCCCG
     4441 GGATCCACCG GATCTAGATA ACTGATaccc agctttCTTG TACAAAGTGG GGCGCGCCTA
     4501 CGTAACTAGT CTCGAGCAAC TTTATTATAC ATAGTTGATA ATTCACTGGC CGTCGTTTTA
     4561 CGGTACCATC GATGATGATC CAGACATGAT AAGATACATT GATGAGTTTG GACAAACCAC
     4621 AACTAGAATG CAGTGAAAAA AATGCTTTAT TTGTGAAATT TGTGATGCTA TTGCTTTATT
     4681 TGTAACCATT ATAAGCTGCA ATAAACAAGT TAACAACAAC AATTGCATTC ATTTTATGTT
     4741 TCAGGTTCAG GGGGAGGTGT GGGAGGTTTT TTAAAGCAAG TAAAACCTCT ACAAATGTGG
     4801 TATGGCTGAT TATGATCCTC TAGATCAGAT CTGCGAAGAT ACGGCCACGG GTGCTCTTGA
     4861 TCCTGTGGCT GATTTTGGAC TGTGCTGCTC GCAGCTGCTG ATGAATCACA TACTTCCTCC
     4921 ATTTTCTTCC ACTGATTGAC TGTTATAATT TCCCTAATTT CCAGGTCAAG GTGCTGTGCA
     4981 TTGTGGTAAT AGATGTGACA TGACGTCACT TCCAAAGGAC CAATGAACAT GTCTGACCAA
     5041 TTTCATATAA TGTGAAAACG ATTTTCATAG GCAGAATAAA TAACATTTAA ATTAAACTGG
     5101 GCATCAGCGC AATTCAATTG GTTTGGTAAT AGCAAGGGAA AATAGAATGA AGTGATCTCC
     5161 AAAAAATAAG TACTTTTTGA CTGTAAATAA AATTGTAAGG AGTAAAAAGT ACTTTTTTTT
     5221 CTAAAAAAAT GTAATTAAGT AAAAGTAAAA GTATTGATTT TTAATTGTAC TCAAGTAAAG
     5281 TAAAAATCCC CAAAAATAAT ACTTAAGTAC AGTAATCAAG TAAAATTACT CAAGTACTTT
     5341 ACACCTCTGG TTCTTGACCC CCTACCTTCA GCAAGCCCAG CAGATCCACT AGTTCTAGAG
     5401 CGGCCGCCAC CGCGGTGGAG CTCCAGCTTT TGTTCCCTTT AGTGAGGGTT AATTGCGCGC
     5461 TTGGCGTAAT CATGGTCATA GCTGTTTCCT GTGTGAAATT GTTATCCGCT CACAATTCCA
     5521 CACAACATAC GAGCCGGAAG CATAAAGTGT AAAGCCTGGG GTGCCTAATG AGTGAGCTAA
     5581 CTCACATTAA TTGCGTTGCG CTCACTGCCC GCTTTCCAGT CGGGAAACCT GTCGTGCCAG
     5641 CTGCATTAAT GAATCGGCCA ACGCGCGGGG AGAGGCGGTT TGCGTATTGG GCGCTCTTCC
     5701 GCTTCCTCGC TCACTGACTC GCTGCGCTCG GTCGTTCGGC TGCGGCGAGC GGTATCAGCT
     5761 CACTCAAAGG CGGTAATACG GTTATCCACA GAATCAGGGG ATAACGCAGG AAAGAACATG
     5821 TGAGCAAAAG GCCAGCAAAA GGCCAGGAAC CGTAAAAAGG CCGCGTTGCT GGCGTTTTTC
     5881 CATAGGCTCC GCCCCCCTGA CGAGCATCAC AAAAATCGAC GCTCAAGTCA GAGGTGGCGA
     5941 AACCCGACAG GACTATAAAG ATACCAGGCG TTTCCCCCTG GAAGCTCCCT CGTGCGCTCT
     6001 CCTGTTCCGA CCCTGCCGCT TACCGGATAC CTGTCCGCCT TTCTCCCTTC GGGAAGCGTG
     6061 GCGCTTTCTC ATAGCTCACG CTGTAGGTAT CTCAGTTCGG TGTAGGTCGT TCGCTCCAAG
     6121 CTGGGCTGTG TGCACGAACC CCCCGTTCAG CCCGACCGCT GCGCCTTATC CGGTAACTAT
     6181 CGTCTTGAGT CCAACCCGGT AAGACACGAC TTATCGCCAC TGGCAGCAGC CACTGGTAAC
     6241 AGGATTAGCA GAGCGAGGTA TGTAGGCGGT GCTACAGAGT TCTTGAAGTG GTGGCCTAAC
     6301 TACGGCTACA CTAGAAGGAC AGTATTTGGT ATCTGCGCTC TGCTGAAGCC AGTTACCTTC
     6361 GGAAAAAGAG TTGGTAGCTC TTGATCCGGC AAACAAACCA CCGCTGGTAG CGGTGGTTTT
     6421 TTTGTTTGCA AGCAGCAGAT TACGCGCAGA AAAAAAGGAT CTCAAGAAGA TCCTTTGATC
     6481 TTTTCTACGG GGTCTGACGC TCAGTGGAAC GAAAACTCAC GTTAAGGGAT TTTGGTCATG
     6541 AGATTATCAA AAAGGATCTT CACCTAGATC CTTTTAAATT AAAAATGAAG TTTTAAATCA
     6601 ATCTAAAGTA TATATGAGTA AACTTGGTCT GACAGTTACC AATGCTTAAT CAGTGAGGCA
     6661 CCTATCTCAG CGATCTGTCT ATTTCGTTCA TCCATAGTTG CCTGACTCCC CGTCGTGTAG
     6721 ATAACTACGA TACGGGAGGG CTTACCATCT GGCCCCAGTG CTGCAATGAT ACCGCGAGAC
     6781 CCACGCTCAC CGGCTCCAGA TTTATCAGCA ATAAACCAGC CAGCCGGAAG GGCCGAGCGC
     6841 AGAAGTGGTC CTGCAACTTT ATCCGCCTCC ATCCAGTCTA TTAATTGTTG CCGGGAAGCT
     6901 AGAGTAAGTA GTTCGCCAGT TAATAGTTTG CGCAACGTTG TTGCCATTGC TACAGGCATC
     6961 GTGGTGTCAC GCTCGTCGTT TGGTATGGCT TCATTCAGCT CCGGTTCCCA ACGATCAAGG
     7021 CGAGTTACAT GATCCCCCAT GTTGTGCAAA AAAGCGGTTA GCTCCTTCGG TCCTCCGATC
     7081 GTTGTCAGAA GTAAGTTGGC CGCAGTGTTA TCACTCATGG TTATGGCAGC ACTGCATAAT
     7141 TCTCTTACTG TCATGCCATC CGTAAGATGC TTTTCTGTGA CTGGTGAGTA CTCAACCAAG
     7201 TCATTCTGAG AATAGTGTAT GCGGCGACCG AGTTGCTCTT GCCCGGCGTC AATACGGGAT
     7261 AATACCGCGC CACATAGCAG AACTTTAAAA GTGCTCATCA TTGGAAAACG TTCTTCGGGG
     7321 CGAAAACTCT CAAGGATCTT ACCGCTGTTG AGATCCAGTT CGATGTAACC CACTCGTGCA
     7381 CCCAACTGAT CTTCAGCATC TTTTACTTTC ACCAGCGTTT CTGGGTGAGC AAAAACAGGA
     7441 AGGCAAAATG CCGCAAAAAA GGGAATAAGG GCGACACGGA AATGTTGAAT ACTCATACTC
     7501 TTCCTTTTTC AATATTATTG AAGCATTTAT CAGGGTTATT GTCTCATGAG CGGATACATA
     7561 TTTGAATGTA TTTAGAAAAA TAAACAAATA GGGGTTCCGC GCACATTTCC CCGAAAAGTG
//
