>Addgene plasmid #90165 | pT2-cryR;sheP1Egfp | addgene full sequence | sequence record 178963 | Addgene NGS Result
GTTAATTCAAGTTTGTACAAAAAAGCAGGCTCGCTAACCACTTGAAAATTCTAATCTTTTTTCCATATTT
TAATTAAAAAGCTGTCATATGTTTTTATTATATCACTGAAAATCAGGGTTGTTTCTAAACACCTATTCTT
AACTGTTCTGAAGTTTAAACTGCATGGTCTAAAAATGAACAGAAACATCGCCCTTTTTTTCTGTCTTATA
TGGTTGTACGTGTGTACCTGCGTGCGCGTGTGTTCTTTAATATGTAATTTTTTGTTTATGTGTGTTTATT
TTTCAAAGTCTTGCACAAACTTCTTAGCACTCTTTTCCCCTGAAACTACTAGCTGATGTTTTTTAATCAC
ATAAGAATTTATTTAGCCCACATATAATTGTTTTGCTCTTTATTGTTAGCACTTAAAGTGCTTTATAAAT
TAAATAAAATTGAATCATTTTTTGCGCTGATTTAACTTAATCATAATCAATTAAACTAAAGGGTTCAAAT
GCGCCTCAACAGGTGTCCAGCGAATAAGAAAGTTGCCATTGAGGGGAACAGAAGCTGCAGAGGTGCAGAA
ACCACCCCCACCCGCAGCTGTAGCTGCAGCACAAAAGCACGTACATCCACATCCCCTTCACTTCATCTAG
ACTGTCGCCAGGAGTGGATATACCGGGAATGGGATCTTCAGCGAGAGAAAAGAAAAACTTCAAATTCTTC
CGCGTTTATGCCCTTCAGAGGCTCCTCTTTATCTTGCGGGAATAATTGGGAGCAAACTAAAACAAGACAA
TACATTCCATCGCCACCATGGTGAGCAAGGGCGAGGAGCTGTTCACCGGGGTGGTGCCCATCCTGGTCGA
GCTGGACGGCGACGTAAACGGCCACAAGTTCAGCGTGTCCGGCGAGGGCGAGGGCGATGCCACCTACGGC
AAGCTGACCCTGAAGTTCATCTGCACCACCGGCAAGCTGCCCGTGCCCTGGCCCACCCTCGTGACCACCC
TGACCTACGGCGTGCAGTGCTTCAGCCGCTACCCCGACCACATGAAGCAGCACGACTTCTTCAAGTCCGC
CATGCCCGAAGGCTACGTCCAGGAGCGCACCATCTTCTTCAAGGACGACGGCAACTACAAGACCCGCGCC
GAGGTGAAGTTCGAGGGCGACACCCTGGTGAACCGCATCGAGCTGAAGGGCATCGACTTCAAGGAGGACG
GCAACATCCTGGGGCACAAGCTGGAGTACAACTACAACAGCCACAACGTCTATATCATGGCCGACAAGCA
GAAGAACGGCATCAAGGTGAACTTCAAGATCCGCCACAACATCGAGGACGGCAGCGTGCAGCTCGCCGAC
CACTACCAGCAGAACACCCCCATCGGCGACGGCCCCGTGCTGCTGCCCGACAACCACTACCTGAGCACCC
AGTCCGCCCTGAGCAAAGACCCCAACGAGAAGCGCGATCACATGGTCCTGCTGGAGTTCGTGACCGCCGC
CGGGATCACTCTCGGCATGGACGAGCTGTACAAGTCCGGACTCAGATCTCGAGCTCAAGCTTCGAATTCT
GCAGTCGACGGTACCGCGGGCCCGGGATCCACCGGATCTAGATAACTGATACCCAGCTTTCTTGTACAAA
GTGGGGCGCGCCTACGTAACTAGTCTCGAGCAACTTTATTATACATAGTTGATAATTCACTGGCCGTCGT
TTTACGGTACCATCGATGATGATCCAGACATGATAAGATACATTGATGAGTTTGGACAAACCACAACTAG
AATGCAGTGAAAAAAATGCTTTATTTGTGAAATTTGTGATGCTATTGCTTTATTTGTAACCATTATAAGC
TGCAATAAACAAGTTAACAACAACAATTGCATTCATTTTATGTTTCAGGTTCAGGGGGAGGTGTGGGAGG
TTTTTTAAAGCAAGTAAAACCTCTACAAATGTGGTATGGCTGATTATGATCCTCTAGATCAGATCTGCGA
AGATACGGCCACGGGTGCTCTTGATCCTGTGGCTGATTTTGGACTGTGCTGCTCGCAGCTGCTGATGAAT
CACATACTTCCTCCATTTTCTTCCACTGATTGACTGTTATAATTTCCCTAATTTCCAGGTCAAGGTGCTG
TGCATTGTGGTAATAGATGTGACATGACGTCACTTCCAAAGGACCAATGAACATGTCTGACCAATTTCAT
ATAATGTGAAAACGATTTTCATAGGCAGAATAAATAACATTTAAATTAAACTGGGCATCAGCGCAATTCA
ATTGGTTTGGTAATAGCAAGGGAAAATAGAATGAAGTGATCTCCAAAAAATAAGTACTTTTTGACTGTAA
ATAAAATTGTAAGGAGTAAAAAGTACTTTTTTTTCTAAAAAAATGTAATTAAGTAAAAGTAAAAGTATTG
ATTTTTAATTGTACTCAAGTAAAGTAAAAATCCCCAAAAATAATACTTAAGTACAGTAATCAAGTAAAAT
TACTCAAGTACTTTACACCTCTGGTTCTTGACCCCCTACCTTCAGCAAGCCCAGCAGATCCACTAGTTCT
AGAGCGGCCGCCACCGCGGTGGAGCTCCAGCTTTTGTTCCCTTTAGTGAGGGTTAATTGCGCGCTTGGCG
TAATCATGGTCATAGCTGTTTCCTGTGTGAAATTGTTATCCGCTCACAATTCCACACAACATACGAGCCG
GAAGCATAAAGTGTAAAGCCTGGGGTGCCTAATGAGTGAGCTAACTCACATTAATTGCGTTGCGCTCACT
GCCCGCTTTCCAGTCGGGAAACCTGTCGTGCCAGCTGCATTAATGAATCGGCCAACGCGCGGGGAGAGGC
GGTTTGCGTATTGGGCGCTCTTCCGCTTCCTCGCTCACTGACTCGCTGCGCTCGGTCGTTCGGCTGCGGC
GAGCGGTATCAGCTCACTCAAAGGCGGTAATACGGTTATCCACAGAATCAGGGGATAACGCAGGAAAGAA
CATGTGAGCAAAAGGCCAGCAAAAGGCCAGGAACCGTAAAAAGGCCGCGTTGCTGGCGTTTTTCCATAGG
CTCCGCCCCCCTGACGAGCATCACAAAAATCGACGCTCAAGTCAGAGGTGGCGAAACCCGACAGGACTAT
AAAGATACCAGGCGTTTCCCCCTGGAAGCTCCCTCGTGCGCTCTCCTGTTCCGACCCTGCCGCTTACCGG
ATACCTGTCCGCCTTTCTCCCTTCGGGAAGCGTGGCGCTTTCTCATAGCTCACGCTGTAGGTATCTCAGT
TCGGTGTAGGTCGTTCGCTCCAAGCTGGGCTGTGTGCACGAACCCCCCGTTCAGCCCGACCGCTGCGCCT
TATCCGGTAACTATCGTCTTGAGTCCAACCCGGTAAGACACGACTTATCGCCACTGGCAGCAGCCACTGG
TAACAGGATTAGCAGAGCGAGGTATGTAGGCGGTGCTACAGAGTTCTTGAAGTGGTGGCCTAACTACGGC
TACACTAGAAGAACAGTATTTGGTATCTGCGCTCTGCTGAAGCCAGTTACCTTCGGAAAAAGAGTTGGTA
GCTCTTGATCCGGCAAACAAACCACCGCTGGTAGCGGTGGTTTTTTTGTTTGCAAGCAGCAGATTACGCG
CAGAAAAAAAGGATCTCAAGAAGATCCTTTGATCTTTTCTACGGGGTCTGACGCTCAGTGGAACGAAAAC
TCACGTTAAGGCATTTTGGTCATGAGATTATCAAAAAGGATCTTCACCTAGATCCTTTTAAATTAAAAAT
GAAGTTTTAAATCAATCTAAAGTATATATGAGTAAACTTGGTCTGACAGTTACCAATGCTTAATCAGTGA
GGCACCTATCTCAGCGATCTGTCTATTTCGTTCATCCATAGTTGCCTGACTCCCCGTCGTGTAGATAACT
ACGATACGGGAGGGCTTACCATCTGGCCCCAGTGCTGCAATGATACCGCGAGACCCACGCTCACCGGCTC
CAGATTTATCAGCAATAAACCAGCCAGCCGGAAGGGCCGAGCGCAGAAGTGGTCCTGCAACTTTATCCGC
CTCCATCCAGTCTATTAATTGTTGCCGGGAAGCTAGAGTAAGTAGTTCGCCAGTTAATAGTTTGCGCAAC
GTTGTTGCCATTGCTACAGGCATCGTGGTGTCACGCTCGTCGTTTGGTATGGCTTCATTCAGCTCCGGTT
CCCAACGATCAAGGCGAGTTACATGATCCCCCATGTTGTGCAAAAAAGCGGTTAGCTCCTTCGGTCCTCC
GATCGTTGTCAGAAGTAAGTTGGCCGCAGTGTTATCACTCATGGTTATGGCAGCACTGCATAATTCTCTT
ACTGTCATGCCATCCGTAAGATGCTTTTCTGTGACTGGTGAGTACTCAACCAAGTCATTCTGAGAATAGT
GTATGCGGCGACCGAGTTGCTCTTGCCCGGCGTCAATACGGGATAATACCGCGCCACATAGCAGAACTTT
AAAAGTGCTCATCATTGGAAAACGTTCTTCGGGGCGAAAACTCTCAAGGATCTTACCGCTGTTGAGATCC
AGTTCGATGTAACCCACTCGTGCACCCAACTGATCTTCAGCATCTTTTACTTTCACCAGCGTTTCTGGGT
GAGCAAAAACAGGAAGGCAAAATGCCGCAAAAAAGGGAATAAGGGCGACACGGAAATGTTGAATACTCAT
ACTCTTCCTTTTTCAATATTATTGAAGCATTTATCAGGGTTATTGTCTCATGAGCGGATACATATTTGAA
TGTATTTAGAAAAATAAACAAATAGGGGTTCCGCGCACATTTCCCCGAAAAGTGCCACCTAAATTGTAAG
CGTTAATATTTTGTTAAAATTCGCGTTAAATTTTTGTTAAATCAGCTCATTTTTTAACCAATAGGCCGAA
ATCGGCAAAATCCCTTATAAATCAAAAGAATAGACCGAGATAGGGTTGAGTGTTGTTCCAGTTTGGAACA
AGAGTCCACTATTAAAGAACGTGGACTCCAACGTCAAAGGGCGAAAAACCGTCTATCAGGGCGATGGCCC
ACGCTGGCTAAGAACTCATCAGCCTCCCCGGTCCATCTACCCACGTACCAATGCACCAATTGGCCACAAT
GACGGCTACTACATGGTGCCATTCCTTCCTCTTTATAGGAATGGAGACTACCTCCTGTCCAACAATGCTC
TTGGATACGAGTACGCCTACCTGTTGGACCCAGGTCATTGCACAACACCAGAAATGCCCTCTGATCTGCA
AAAGACGTGAATATCTGTTCAGACACCCATATCCACTCTGTTCCACACAGGTCAGAGGTTTGTCCAGGAG
TTCTTGACAGAGGTGTAAAAAGTACTCAAAAATTTTACTCAAGTGAAAGTACAAGTACTTAGGGAAAATT
TTACTCAATTAAAAGTAAAAGTATCTGGCTAGAATCTTACTTGAGTAAAAGTAAAAAAGTACTCCATTAA
AATTGTACTTGAGTATTAAGGAAGTAAAAGTAAAAGCAAGAAAGAAAACTAGAGATTCTTGTTTAAGCTT
TTAATCTCAAAAAACATTAAATGAAATGCATACAAGGTTTTATCCTGCTTTAGAACTGTTTGTATTTAAT
TATCAAACTATAAGACAGACAATCTAATGCCAGTACACGCTACTCAAAGTTGTAAAACCTCAGATTTAAC
TTCAGTAGAAGCTGATTCTCAAAATTGTTAGTGTCAAGCCTAGCTCTTTTGGGGCTGAAAAGCAATCCTG
CAGTGCTGAAAAGCCTCTCACAGGCAGCCGATGCGGGAAGAGGTGTATTAGTCTTGATAGAGAGGCTGCA
AATAGCAGGAAACGTGAGCAGAGACTCCCTGGTGTCTGAAACACAGGCCCATTTACGCCTTAAGATACAT
TGATGAGTTTGGACAAACCACAACTAGAATGCAGTGAAAAAAATGCTTTATTTGTGAAATTTGTGATGCT
ATTGCTTTATTTGTAACCATTATAAGCTGCAATAAACAAGTTAACAACAACAATTGCATTCATTTTATGT
TTCAGGTTCAGGGGGAGGTGTGGGAGGTTTTTTAAAGCAAGTAAAACCTCTACAAATGTGGTATGGCTGA
TTATGATCTAGAGTCGCGGCCGCTTTACTTGTACAGCTCGTCCATGCCGCCGGTGGAGTGGTGGCCCTCG
GCGCGCTCGTACTGTTCCACGATGGTGTAGTCCTCGTTGTGGGAGGTGATGTCCAGCTTGATGTTGACGT
TGTAGGCGCCGGGCAGCTGCACGGGCTTCTTGGCCTTGTAGGTGGTCTTGACCTCGGCGTCGTAGTGGCC
GCCGTCCTTCAGCTTCAGCCTCTGCTTGATCTCGCCCTTCAGGGCGCCGTCCTCGGGGTACATCCGCTCG
GAGGAGGCCTCCCAGCCCATGGTCTTCTTCTGCATTACGGGGCCGTCGGAGGGGAAGTTGGTGCCGCGCA
GCTTCACCTTGTAGATGAACTCGCCGTCCTGCAGGGAGGAGTCCTGGGTCACGGTCACCACGCCGCCGTC
CTCGAAGTTCATCACGCGCTCCCACTTGAAGCCCTCGGGGAAGGACAGCTTCAAGTAGTCGGGGATGTCG
GCGGGGTGCTTCACGTAGGCCTTGGAGCCGTACATGAACTGAGGGGACAGGATGTCCCAGGCGAAGGGCA
GGGGGCCGCCCTTGGTCACCTTCAGCTTGGCGGTCTGGGTGCCCTCGTAGGGGCGGCCCTCGCCCTCGCC
CTCGATCTCGAACTCGTGGCCGTTCACGGAGCCCTCCATGTGCACCTTGAAGCGCATGAACTCCTTGATG
ATGGCCATGTTGTCATCCTCGCCCTTGCTCACCATGGTGGCGACCGGTAATGTCAGACCTGGTAACTCCT
TACTGTAACTTATTGCACCTGATGAACAAAAGATGTGAACTGAACGCAAGTAGGAGGCTAATAGAGGCTA
GTACAGTACAAAGATCCCCAAATGATGTGTGCCGGCCTTAGTGGAGGCAGACCCCTGGTTATATACCTGT
GCTGCAGAAAGAGGGGCTTACAAATGGATCTCTCTGGAATGGCATTATCTCATGGTGGGAACAGTGTTGT
CAGCAGAATCAGCGGGGTGGACTCTGACCTGAGAATGACAGTCTAGCACTGAATGGCTCAGACAATACTC
TTGTGGCCAACTATCACCGGAAAATAAGTGCCTGCCAAAACAAACCAGACCAGATGAAGCTACATGGCTG
TAGAACGTCAGTATTTAATGTGTTGTGGCCACTTGGTTCACCAGATTTAAGAGCTAATTTTTTTAAATAT
CACAGATAATCAATCGCTTTTTTTTTTCTTGACTGAAAAGCTTAGACTGGAAAATTCTTTGAAAAAGTTT
GCACTACAGAAAATAAATACATAACATCCTGCACTGAATGCACACTATTAATAGAAAAGAGAGCATTATT
GTAGGAAATGTATTGTATATGTACATTCTGTGCATTTCACAATTTTCTCGAGCAGGAAACAGCTATGACC
ATGATTACGCCAAGCTATCAACTTTGTATAGAAAAGTTGGTAATACGACTCACTATAGGGCGAATTGGGT
ACCGGGCCCCCCCTCGAGGTCGACGGTATCGATAAGCTTGATATCGAATTCCTGCAGCCCGGGGGATCCA
CTAGTTCTAGAGCGGCCGCCACCGCGGTGGAGCTCCAGCTTTTGTTCCCTTTAGTGAGG
Features (pLannotate 1.2.2; 26 found; start..end, strand, type, name):
      8..28      +  protein_bind   attB1: mutant version of attB; core recombination site for the Gateway® BP reaction BP Clonase™
    788..1504    +  CDS            EGFP: EGFP is a basic (constitutively fluorescent) green fluorescent protein published in 1996, derived from Aequorea victoria. It is reported to be a rapidly-maturing weak dimer with moderate acid sensitivity.
   1505..1570    +  misc_feature   MCS: multiple cloning site
   1594..1614    -  protein_bind   attB2: mutant version of attB; core recombination site for the Gateway® BP reaction BP Clonase™
   1641..1661    -  protein_bind   attB3: mutant version of attB; core recombination site for the Gateway® BP reaction BP Clonase™
   1665..1685    +  CDS            lacZα (fragment): LacZα fragment of β-galactosidase; lacZ fragment
   1701..1835    -  polyA_signal   SV40 poly(A) signal: SV40 polyadenylation signal
   1858..1941    -  CDS            large T antigen (fragment): large T antigen from SV40 (simian virus 40)
   2507..2547    -  misc_feature   MCS (fragment): pBluescript multiple cloning site
   2560..2578    -  promoter       T3 promoter: promoter for bacteriophage T3 RNA polymerase
   2623..2639    -  protein_bind   lac operator: The lac repressor binds to the lac operator to inhibit transcription in E. coli. This inhibition can be relieved by adding lactose or isopropyl-β-D-thiogalactopyranoside (IPTG). lac repressor encoded by lacI
   2647..2677    -  promoter       lac promoter: promoter for the E. coli lac operon
   2692..2713    -  protein_bind   CAP binding site: CAP binding activates transcription in the presence of cAMP. E. coli catabolite activator protein
   2726..2818    -  CDS            lacI (fragment): lac repressor; lacI; The lac repressor binds to the lac operator to inhibit transcription in E. coli. This inhibition can be relieved by adding lactose or isopropyl-β-D-thiogalactopyranoside (IPTG).
   3001..3589    -  rep_origin     ori: high-copy-number ColE1/pMB1/pBR322/pUC origin of replication
   3760..4620    -  CDS            AmpR: β-lactamase; bla; confers resistance to ampicillin, carbenicillin, and related antibiotics
   4621..4725    -  promoter       AmpR promoter: bla
   4751..4972    -  rep_origin     M13 ori (fragment): M13 bacteriophage origin of replication; arrow indicates direction of (+) strand synthesis
   4972..5259    +  CDS            tyr (fragment): TYRO_ORYLA - Also known as tyro. Experimental evidence at transcript level: Swiss-Prot protein existence level 2. This is a copper-containing oxidase that functions in the formation of pigments such as melanins and other polyphenolic compounds. From Oryzias latipes (Japanese rice fish) (Japanese killifish).
   5801..5922    -  polyA_signal   SV40 poly(A) signal: SV40 polyadenylation signal
   5945..6028    -  CDS            large T antigen (fragment): large T antigen from SV40 (simian virus 40)
   6048..6755    -  CDS            mCherry: mCherry is a basic (constitutively fluorescent) red fluorescent protein published in 2004, derived from Discosoma sp.. It is reported to be a very rapidly-maturing monomer with low acid sensitivity.
   7439..7459    +  protein_bind   attB4: mutant version of attB; core recombination site for the Gateway® BP reaction BP Clonase™
   7461..7479    +  promoter       T7 promoter: promoter for bacteriophage T7 RNA polymerase
   7488..7595    -  misc_feature   MCS: pBluescript multiple cloning site
   7608..7       -  promoter       T3 promoter (across the origin): promoter for bacteriophage T3 RNA polymerase
