[The description below was written by a language model from this plasmid's Addgene catalogue record, the feature table of its GenBank file and pLannotate feature annotations shown in this document.]
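Description:
pT2-cryR;sheP1Egfp is a zebrafish transgenesis reporter plasmid built by Gateway recombination into the destination vector pDESTtol2pACrymCherry. The catalogue lists it as a bacterial expression vector, but the backbone name, the insert and the stated purpose point to a Tol2 transposon-based construct that is only propagated in E. coli. It carries a high-copy ColE1/pUC-type origin and an ampicillin resistance gene (β-lactamase with its own promoter), plus pBluescript-derived remnants such as lac promoter/operator elements, T3 and T7 promoters, multiple cloning site fragments and a partial M13 origin. The Tol2 arms themselves are not annotated in either feature table. A fragment matching medaka tyrosinase, the locus from which Tol2 was originally isolated, is consistent with flanking Tol2-derived sequence, but this is an inference.

The payload is a roughly 740 bp fragment labelled SheP1, a promoter region of the zebrafish she gene. It lies just downstream of attB1 and directly upstream of an EGFP coding sequence, followed by attB2, a short restriction-site linker, attB3 and an SV40 polyadenylation signal. The attB4, attB1, attB2 and attB3 sites are the scars of multisite Gateway assembly. A second, oppositely oriented cassette encodes mCherry with its own SV40 poly(A). The "cryR"/"CrymCherry" naming suggests a crystallin-driven red lens marker for identifying transgene carriers, although that promoter is not annotated.

The construct is used to test whether the she promoter drives EGFP in zebrafish embryos, in a study identifying endothelial regulatory elements. The GenBank record's header retains the backbone's name and length, but its features and the sequenced plasmid describe the same construct in different coordinates.
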