Addgene plasmid #90165: pT2-cryR;sheP1Egfp
Purpose: contains She specific gene promoter driving expression of eGFP
Depositing lab: Nathan Lawson. Depositing organization: University of Massachusetts, Worcester. Publication: Robust Identification of Developmentally Active Endothelial Enhancers in Zebrafish Using FANS-Assisted ATAC-Seq. Quillien A, Abdalla M, Yu J, Ou J, Zhu LJ, Lawson ND. Cell Rep. 2017 Jul 18;20(3):709-720. doi: 10.1016/j.celrep.2017.06.070. PubMed 28723572.
Backbone
  Vector backbone: pDESTtol2pACrymCherry
  Backbone manufacturer: Addgene
  Vector type: Bacterial Expression
Growth in bacteria
  Bacterial resistance: Ampicillin, 100 μg/mL
  Growth temperature: 37°C
  Growth strain: DH5alpha
  Copy number: High Copy
Gene/Insert
  Gene/Insert name: sheP1Egfp
  Species: D. rerio (zebrafish)
  Entrez Gene: she
  Tag / fusion protein: EGFP (C terminal on insert)
  Cloning method: Gateway Cloning
Terms and licenses: Academic/Nonprofit Terms; Industry Terms: Not Available to Industry
How to cite: pT2-cryR;sheP1Egfp was a gift from Nathan Lawson (Addgene plasmid # 90165 ; http://n2t.net/addgene:90165 ; RRID:Addgene_90165)
